Addgene plasmid #28173: pET28Teb1
Depositing lab: Kathleen Collins. Depositing organization: University of California, Berkeley. Publication: An RPA-related sequence-specific DNA-binding subunit of telomerase holoenzyme is required for elongation processivity and telomere maintenance. Min B, Collins K. Mol Cell. 2009 Nov 25. 36(4):609-19. 10.1016/j.molcel.2009.09.041 PubMed 19941821.
Backbone
  Vector backbone: pET28
  Backbone size w/o insert (bp): 5300
  Vector type: Bacterial Expression
Growth in bacteria
  Bacterial resistance: Kanamycin, 50 μg/mL
  Growth temperature: 37°C
  Growth strain: DH5alpha
  Copy number: Unknown
Gene/Insert
  Gene/Insert name: Teb1 (alt name: p82)
  Species: synthetic gene
  Insert size (bp): 2115
  Tag / fusion protein: 6xhistidine (N terminal on backbone)
  Cloning method: Restriction Enzyme; 5′ cloning site NdeI (not destroyed); 3′ cloning site BamHI (not destroyed)
  Sequencing primers: 5′ T7 Fwd
Terms and licenses: Academic/Nonprofit Terms; Industry Terms: Not Available to Industry
How to cite: pET28Teb1 was a gift from Kathleen Collins (Addgene plasmid # 28173 ; http://n2t.net/addgene:28173 ; RRID:Addgene_28173)
