[The description below was written by a language model from this plasmid's Addgene catalogue record.]
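Description:
pET28Teb1 is a bacterial expression plasmid built on the pET28 backbone (about 5.3 kb without insert) and selected with kanamycin. The record lists its copy number as unknown and gives no feature table, so individual backbone elements are not itemised. pET28-series vectors generally drive expression from a T7 promoter under lac operator control, which requires a host supplying T7 RNA polymerase. The listed T7 forward sequencing primer is consistent with that arrangement. DH5alpha is recorded as the propagation strain, which suits plasmid maintenance rather than protein production.

The insert is a roughly 2.1 kb synthetic gene encoding Teb1, also called p82. It was cloned between the NdeI and BamHI sites, both of which remain intact. Placement at NdeI puts the open reading frame in frame with the backbone-encoded N-terminal 6xHis tag, so the product is a His-tagged Teb1 that can be purified by immobilised metal affinity chromatography. The record describes the gene only as synthetic and does not state the source organism or the reason for synthesis.

According to the associated publication title, the protein is an RPA-related, sequence-specific DNA-binding subunit of the telomerase holoenzyme, needed for elongation processivity and telomere maintenance. The construct is therefore suited to producing recombinant Teb1 in E. coli for biochemical work, such as DNA-binding studies or reconstitution with other telomerase components, although the record does not list specific applications.
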