>Addgene plasmid #28173 | pET28Teb1 | depositor partial sequence | sequence record 13349 | Author sequence
CATATGAAGCTGACCAAAGGCGGTTCCTACATCCTGAAAAAGGTAGACCGTAAGCAGTTCTACCAGGATG
AAGAAATCGTTATGCAGATCAAAAAGATTCTGGGCCAGAAAACTACTGATTGCAAACAGTATATCAAATG
CGAGTGCATCGATGGCCTGGGTGACGAAGCACTGATCTACTTTGAGATGCTGGCAAACCAAAACCAGCAC
CTGCAGAAGAACGACGTTATCATGATTCAGGATTACCTGAATGATAAAACTCAGAACGATAAAATCGTGG
TACTGGTTACCCGCTTCCAGTTTTGCAAAGCGTCCCACGTTCAGCCGAAAACCGCCCAGAAAGAGTCCAT
CCAGCTGCTGAACACCGAAAAGACCATCATCCAGAAATCTAAGATCACTAAAAACCCTGCTGAAGAAGTG
CTGAAGTTCATCGAGGTTAACGAGAAAGATAACTCTTCCAATTCTGAAGATATGATCATCGAGCAGCAGA
AACAGGAGATTAAAAACAACCAGAAAGAAAAACAGTCTATCAATGGCTTCAACCTGGAGGATTCTTACAG
CAACATTTCTGACATCACTAACTTTGGTGGTAAAAGCAATTTCAACATCGGTAGCCTGTCCGATCAGCTG
TCTAAACAGACTCTGCTGATTAGCCAGCTGCAGGTTGGCAAAAATCGTTTCAGCTTCAAATTCGAGGGCC
GCGTGGTGTACAAATCCTCTACTTTTCAGAATCAGCAAGATTCCAAATACTTCTTCATCACCGCGCAGGA
CGCGAACAACCAGGAAATCAACCTGTCTTTCTGGCAGAAAGTGGATCAGTCCTACCAAACCCTGAAAGTC
GGTCAGTACTATTACTTCATTGGCGGCGAAGTTAAACAGTTCAAAAACAATCTGGAGCTGAAGTTCAAAT
TTGGTGATTACCAGATCATCCCGAAGGAAACCCTGAGCGCTAACTATGTACAACCGCTGGCGCTGCAGCC
GTCCAAACAGTTCGGTAACGATTCTATTGGTGACAGCGATTACTCCATCCACAATCTGATCGAGAAAGAG
GAATCTATCGCTCAAAAGGGCTACAACGGCCAGAAGAACAACAAATACCGTCAGAACAATAACAACTCTA
AACACACGCTGCTGATCTCTGAGGTACTGAAAACCTCTAAACAGTACCTGAGCGTCCTGGCTCAGGTTGT
AGATATCCAAAGCAGCGACAAAAACATCCGTCTGAAAATTTGCGACAATAGCTGCAACCAAGAGCTGAAA
GTTGTAATCTTCCCAGATCTGTGCTACGAATGGCGTGACAAATTCTCTATCAACAAATGGTACTACTTCA
ACGAGTTCGTACGTCAGATTTATAACGATGAAGTCCAGCTGAAAAACAACATCCACTCTTCTATCAAAGA
GAGCGATGATCAGCGTAAAGTTATTACCTATAACCAGGAACAGGGTGTGTTCAAAAAGTCCATCTCCATC
AATAGCAACGATAGCTTCGAGATCAAACCGAAAATCTCTTACAAAAATAACAGCAACCAGGAGCAACGTA
TCTACTCTAGCATCGAAGAGATCATCCAGCAGGCACAAGCGAGCGAGATCGGTCAGAAAAAGGAGTTTTA
CGTTTATGGCAACCTGGTGTCTATCCAGATGAAGAACAAGCTGTACTACTACCGTTGTACTTGTCAAGGT
AAATCCGTGCTGAAATACCACGGCGATTCCTTCTTCTGCGAGTCTTGCCAGCAGTTTATCAACCCACAGG
TGCATCTGATGCTGCGTGCGTTCGTTCAGGATAGCACCGGTACTATCCCGGTGATGATCTTCGACCAGCA
GTCTTCTCAACTGATCAATCAGATCGACCCGTCCATTCACGTGCAGGAGGCGGGTCAATACGTGAAAAAC
TGCATCGAGAACGGTCAGGAAGAAATCATTCGTCAGCTGTTCAGCAAACTGGACTTCGCCCGCTTCATTT
TCGAGATCCAGTTCGAAAACAAAGAATTCAACAACGAGCAGGAAATCGCATATAAGGTGCTGAAAATCGA
AAAAGAAAACATTAAAGAAGAGAGCAAGTACCTGCTGAAAAAGCTGGAGCATCTGATCAACAATAACCAG
AACAACTGAGGATCC
