>Addgene plasmid #28173 | pET28Teb1 | addgene partial sequence | sequence record 34459 | 28173 with T7
CTAGAATAATTTTGTTTAACTTTAAGAAGGAGATATACCATGGGCAGCAGCCATCATCATCATCATCACA
GCAGCGGCGAAAACCTGTACTTCCAGGGCCATATGAAGCTGACCAAAGGCGGTTCCTACATCCTGAAAAA
GGTAGACCGTAAGCAGTTCTACCAGGATGAAGAAATCGTTATGCAGATCAAAAAGATTCTGGGCCAGAAA
ACTACTGATTGCAAACAGTATATCAAATGCGAGTGCATCGATGGCCTGGGTGACGAAGCACTGATCTACT
TTGAGATGCTGGCAAACCAAAACCAGCACCTGCAGAAGAACGACGTTATCATGATTCAGGATTACCTGAA
TGATAAAACTCAGAACGATAAAATCGTGGTACTGGTTACCCGCTTCCAGTTTTGCAAAGCGTCCCACGTT
CAGCCGAAAACCGCCCAGAAAGAGTCCATCCAGCTGCTGAACACCGAAAAGACCATCATCCAGAAATCTA
AGATCACTAAAAACCCTGCTGAAGAAGTGCTGAAGTTCATCGAGGTTAACGAGAAAGATAACTCTTCCAA
TTCTGAAGATATGATCATCGAGCAGCAGAAACAGGAGATTAAAAACAACCAGAAAGAAAAACAGTCTATC
AATGGCTTCAACCTGGAGGATTCTTACAGCAACATTTCTGACATCACTAACTTTGGTGGTAAAAGCAATT
TCAACATCGGTAGCCTGTCCGATCAGCTGTCTAAACAGACTCTGCTGATTAGCCAGCTGCAGGTTGGCAA
AAATCGTTTCAGCTTCAAATTCGAGGGCCGCGTGGTGTACAAATCCTCTACTTTTCAGAATCAGCAAGAT
TCCAAATACTTCTTCATCACCGCGCA
